Addgene plasmid #36916: beta-arrestin1 mYFP
Depositing lab: Robert Lefkowitz. Depositing organization: Duke University. Publication: G-protein-coupled receptor kinase specificity for beta-arrestin recruitment to the beta2-adrenergic receptor revealed by fluorescence resonance energy transfer. Violin JD, Ren XR, Lefkowitz RJ. J Biol Chem. 2006 Jul 21;281(29):20577-88. Epub 2006 May 10. 10.1074/jbc.M513605200 PubMed 16687412.
Backbone
  Vector backbone: pcDNA3.1 zeo
  Backbone size w/o insert (bp): 5015
  Vector type: Mammalian Expression
  Selectable markers: Zeocin
Growth in bacteria
  Bacterial resistance: Ampicillin, 100 μg/mL
  Growth temperature: 37°C
  Growth strain: DH5alpha
  Copy number: High Copy
Gene/Insert
  Gene/Insert name: beta-arrestin1
  Species: R. norvegicus (rat)
  Insert size (bp): 1900
  Entrez Gene: Arrb1 (a.k.a. BARRES)
  Promoter: CMV
  Tag / fusion protein: mYFP (C terminal on insert)
  Cloning method: Restriction Enzyme; 5′ cloning site HindIII (unknown if destroyed); 3′ cloning site XbaI (unknown if destroyed)
  Sequencing primers: 5′ CMV-F
Terms and licenses: Academic/Nonprofit Terms; Industry Terms: Not Available to Industry
How to cite: beta-arrestin1 mYFP was a gift from Robert Lefkowitz (Addgene plasmid # 36916 ; http://n2t.net/addgene:36916 ; RRID:Addgene_36916)
