[The description below was written by a language model from this plasmid's Addgene catalogue record and pLannotate feature annotations shown in this document.]
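Description:
beta-arrestin1 mYFP is a mammalian expression plasmid built on the pcDNA3.1 zeo backbone that produces rat beta-arrestin1 (Arrb1) fused at its C terminus to a monomeric yellow fluorescent protein. The sequenced plasmid is about 7 kb. In bacteria it is maintained at high copy through a ColE1/pUC-type origin and selected with ampicillin via the β-lactamase gene. An f1 origin is also present, which would permit single-stranded DNA production. For selection in mammalian cells, the backbone carries the Sh ble gene conferring Zeocin resistance. This gene sits behind both the SV40 early promoter and the bacterial EM7 promoter and is followed by an SV40 polyadenylation signal.

The expression cassette is driven by the human CMV immediate early enhancer and promoter, with a T7 promoter just upstream of the insert. The record lists HindIII and XbaI as the cloning sites. The Arrb1 coding sequence is followed after a short linker by mEYFP, an enhanced YFP carrying the monomerizing A206K mutation that reduces the tendency of the fluorescent protein to self-associate. The transcript is terminated by the bovine growth hormone polyadenylation signal. A few short annotations, such as the truncated HIV-1 LTR fragment, a second ble fragment and the lac promoter/operator remnants, are probably backbone sequence or annotation artefacts rather than functional parts of the design.

Beta-arrestins bind agonist-activated, GRK-phosphorylated G-protein-coupled receptors, where they mediate desensitization and internalization. The associated publication used fluorescence resonance energy transfer to examine beta-arrestin recruitment to the beta2-adrenergic receptor. This fits use of the construct as a YFP-labelled FRET partner, or as a live-cell imaging reporter of arrestin translocation, in transfected mammalian cells.
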