Features (pLannotate 1.2.2; 22 found; start..end, strand, type, name):
     83..462     +  enhancer       CMV enhancer: human cytomegalovirus immediate early enhancer
    463..666     +  promoter       CMV promoter: human cytomegalovirus (CMV) immediate early promoter
    662..695     +  LTR            5' LTR (truncated) (fragment): truncated 5' long terminal repeat (LTR) from HIV-1
    711..729     +  promoter       T7 promoter: promoter for bacteriophage T7 RNA polymerase
    827..2080    +  CDS            Arrb1: ARRB1_RAT - Experimental evidence at protein level: Swiss-Prot protein existence level 1. Functions in regulating agonist-mediated G-protein coupled receptor (GPCR) signaling by mediating both receptor desensitization and resensitization processes. During homologous desensitization, beta- arrestins bind to the GPRK-phosphorylated receptor and sterically preclude its coupling to the cognate G-protein; the binding appears to require additional receptor determinants exposed only in the active receptor conformation. The beta-arrestins target many receptors for internalization by acting as endocyti
   2097..2815    +  CDS            mEYFP (fragment): enhanced YFP with monomerizing A206K mutation (Zacharias et al., 2002) mammalian codon-optimized
   2853..3077    +  polyA_signal   bGH poly(A) signal: bovine growth hormone polyadenylation signal
   3081..3102    +  promoter       SV40 promoter (fragment): SV40 enhancer and early promoter
   3123..3551    +  rep_origin     f1 ori (sequence partly withheld): f1 bacteriophage origin of replication; arrow indicates direction of (+) strand synthesis
   3565..3894    +  promoter       SV40 promoter: SV40 enhancer and early promoter
   3942..3989    +  promoter       EM7 promoter: synthetic bacterial promoter&nbsp
   4008..4382    +  CDS            BleoR: antibiotic-binding protein; Sh ble from Streptoalloteichus hindustanus; confers resistance to bleomycin, phleomycin, and Zeocin™
   4392..4517    +  CDS            ble (fragment): BLE_KLEPN - Experimental evidence at protein level: Swiss-Prot protein existence level 1. Binding protein with a strong affinity to the bleomycin family of antibiotics. Binds to CL990; an antimitotic-antibiotic compound. From Klebsiella pneumoniae.
   4512..4633    +  polyA_signal   SV40 poly(A) signal: SV40 polyadenylation signal
   4706..4722    -  protein_bind   lac operator: The lac repressor binds to the lac operator to inhibit transcription in E. coli. This inhibition can be relieved by adding lactose or isopropyl-β-D-thiogalactopyranoside (IPTG). lac repressor encoded by lacI
   4730..4760    -  promoter       lac promoter: promoter for the E. coli lac operon
   4775..4796    -  protein_bind   CAP binding site: CAP binding activates transcription in the presence of cAMP. E. coli catabolite activator protein
   4809..4901    -  CDS            lacI (fragment): lac repressor; lacI; The lac repressor binds to the lac operator to inhibit transcription in E. coli. This inhibition can be relieved by adding lactose or isopropyl-β-D-thiogalactopyranoside (IPTG).
   5084..5672    -  rep_origin     ori: high-copy-number ColE1/pMB1/pBR322/pUC origin of replication
   5843..6703    -  CDS            AmpR: β-lactamase; bla; confers resistance to ampicillin, carbenicillin, and related antibiotics
   6704..6808    -  promoter       AmpR promoter: bla
   6867..6919    -  misc_feature   bom (fragment): basis of mobility region from pBR322
>Addgene plasmid #36916 | beta-arrestin1 mYFP | addgene full sequence | sequence record 240794 | Addgene NGS Result
TTGACCGACAATTGCATGAAGAATCTGCTTAGGGTTAGGCGTTTTGCGCTGCTTCGCGATGTACGGGCCA
GATATACGCGTTGACATTGATTATTGACTAGTTATTAATAGTAATCAATTACGGGGTCATTAGTTCATAG
CCCATATATGGAGTTCCGCGTTACATAACTTACGGTAAATGGCCCGCCTGGCTGACCGCCCAACGACCCC
CGCCCATTGACGTCAATAATGACGTATGTTCCCATAGTAACGCCAATAGGGACTTTCCATTGACGTCAAT
GGGTGGAGTATTTACGGTAAACTGCCCACTTGGCAGTACATCAAGTGTATCATATGCCAAGTACGCCCCC
TATTGACGTCAATGACGGTAAATGGCCCGCCTGGCATTATGCCCAGTACATGACCTTATGGGACTTTCCT
ACTTGGCAGTACATCTACGTATTAGTCATCGCTATTACCATGGTGATGCGGTTTTGGCAGTACATCAATG
GGCGTGGATAGCGGTTTGACTCACGGGGATTTCCAAGTCTCCACCCCATTGACGTCAATGGGAGTTTGTT
TTGGCACCAAAATCAACGGGACTTTCCAAAATGTCGTAACAACTCCGCCCCATTGACGCAAATGGGCGGT
AGGCGTGTACGGTGGGAGGTCTATATAAGCAGAGCTCTCTGGCTAACTAGAGAACCCACTGCTTACTGGC
TTATCGAAATTAATACGACTCACTATAGGGAGACCCAAGCTGGCTAGCGTTTAAACTTAAGCTTGGTACC
GAGCTCGGATCCACTAGTAACGGCCGCCAGTGTGCTGGAATTCTGCAGATCGGACCATGGGCGACAAAGG
GACACGAGTGTTCAAGAAGGCAAGCCCCAATGGAAAGCTCACCGTCTACCTGGGAAAGCGGGACTTTGTG
GACCACATTGACCTGGTGGACCCCGTGGATGGCGTGGTCCTGGTGGATCCTGAGTATCTCAAAGAAAGGC
GAGTCTACGTGACACTGACCTGCGCCTTCCGGTATGGCCGGGAAGACCTGGATGTCTTGGGTCTGACTTT
TCGCAAAGACCTGTTTGTGGCTAACGTGCAGTCCTTCCCACCGGCCCCTGAGGACAAGAAGCCACTGACT
CGGCTACAAGAGCGACTCATCAAGAAGCTGGGCGAGCATGCCTACCCCTTCACCTTTGAGATCCCGCCAA
ACCTTCCGTGCTCAGTCACATTGCAACCTGGGCCTGAGGACACAGGGAAGGCCTGCGGTGTGGATTATGA
AGTGAAAGCCTTCTGTGCTGAGAACCTGGAGGAGAAGATCCACAAAAGGAATTCTGTGCGGCTAGTCATC
CGGAAGGTTCAATATGCCCCTGAGAGGCCTGGCCCTCAGCCCACGGCTGAGACCACCAGACAGTTCCTCA
TGTCGGACAAGCCCCTGCACCTTGAGGCATCTCTGGATAAGGAGATCTATTATCATGGAGAACCCATCAG
CGTCAATGTCCATGTCACCAACAACACCAACAAGACTGTGAAGAAGATCAAGATCTCGGTGCGCCAGTAT
GCAGACATCTGTCTCTTCAACACAGCTCAGTACAAGTGCCCAGTGGCCATGGAGGAAGCTGATGATACTG
TGGCACCCAGCTCAACATTCTGCAAGGTCTACACACTGACTCCCTTCCTGGCAAACAACAGAGAGAAGCG
GGGGCTTGCCCTCGACGGGAAGCTCAAGCATGAAGACACAAATCTGGCTTCCAGCACTCTGTTGCGGGAA
GGCGCCAACCGTGAAATCCTGGGTATCATTGTTTCCTACAAAGTCAAAGTGAAGCTGGTGGTGTCCCGGG
GCGGCCTGTTGGGAGACCTTGCATCCAGTGACGTGGCTGTGGAACTGCCCTTTACCTTAATGCACCCCAA
GCCTAAAGAGGAGCCCCCACATCGGGAAGTTCCAGAGAGCGAGACTCCAGTAGACACCAATCTCATAGAG
CTTGACACCAATGATGACGACATTGTGTTTGAGGACTTTGCTCGTCAGCGGCTGAAAGGCATGAAGGATG
ACAAGGACGAAGAGGATGATGGCACCGGCTCTCCACACCTCAACAACAGAGGTGGACTCGAGGCACTGGT
GAGCAAGGGCGAGGAGCTGTTCACCGGGGTGGTGCCCATCCTGGTCGAGCTGGACGGCGACGTAAACGGC
CACAAGTTCAGCGTGTCCGGCGAGGGCGAGGGCGATGCCACCTACGGCAAGCTGACCCTGAAGTTCATCT
GCACCACCGGCAAGCTGCCCGTGCCCTGGCCCACCCTCGTGACCACCTTCGGCTACGGCCTGAAGTGCTT
CGCCCGCTACCCCGACCACATGAAGCAGCACGACTTCTTCAAGTCCGCCATGCCCGAAGGCTACGTCCAG
GAGCGCACCATCTTCTTCAAGGACGACGGCAACTACAAGACCCGCGCCGAGGTGAAGTTCGAGGGCGACA
CCCTGGTGAACCGCATCGAGCTGAAGGGCATCGACTTCAAGGAGGACGGCAACATCCTGGGGCACAAGCT
GGAGTACAACTACAACAGCCACAACGTCTATATCATGGCCGACAAGCAGAAGAACGGCATCAAGGTGAAC
TTCAAGATCCGCCACAACATCGAGGACGGCAGCGTGCAGCTCGCCGACCACTACCAGCAGAACACCCCCA
TCGGCGACGGCCCCGTGCTGCTGCCCGACAACCACTACCTGAGCTACCAGTCCAAGCTGAGCAAAGACCC
CAACGAGAAGCGCGATCACATGGTCCTGCTGGAGTTCGTGACCGCCGCCGGGATCACTCACGGCATGGAC
GAGCTGTACAAGTAATCTAGAGGGCCCGTTTAAACCCGCTGATCAGCCTCGACTGTGCCTTCTAGTTGCC
AGCCATCTGTTGTTTGCCCCTCCCCCGTGCCTTCCTTGACCCTGGAAGGTGCCACTCCCACTGTCCTTTC
CTAATAAAATGAGGAAATTGCATCGCATTGTCTGAGTAGGTGTCATTCTATTCTGGGGGGTGGGGTGGGG
CAGGACAGCAAGGGGGAGGATTGGGAAGACAATAGCAGGCATGCTGGGGATGCGGTGGGCTCTATGGCTT
CTGAGGCGGAAAGAACCAGCTGGGGCTCTAGGGGGTATCCCC
[124 nt withheld, positions 3123-3246]
C
[91 nt withheld, positions 3248-3338]
A
[49 nt withheld, positions 3340-3388]
CCTTTGACGTTGGAGTCCACGTTCTTT
[37 nt withheld, positions 3416-3452]
ACCCTATCTCGGTCTATTCTTTTGATTTATAAGGGATTTTGCCGATTTCGGCCTATTGGTTAAAAAATGA
GCTGATTTAACAAAAATTTAACGCGAATTAATTCTGTGGAATGTGTGTCAGTTAGGGTGTGGAAAGTCCC
CAGGCTCCCCAGCAGGCAGAAGTATGCAAAGCATGCATCTCAATTAGTCAGCAACCAGGTGTGGAAAGTC
CCCAGGCTCCCCAGCAGGCAGAAGTATGCAAAGCATGCATCTCAATTAGTCAGCAACCATAGTCCCGCCC
CTAACTCCGCCCATCCCGCCCCTAACTCCGCCCAGTTCCGCCCATTCTCCGCCCCATGGCTGACTAATTT
TTTTTATTTATGCAGAGGCCGAGGCCGCCTCTGCCTCTGAGCTATTCCAGAAGTAGTGAGGAGGCTTTTT
TGGAGGCCTAGGCTTTTGCAAAAAGCTCCCGGGAGCTTGTATATCCATTTTCGGATCTGATCAGCACGTG
TTGACAATTAATCATCGGCATAGTATATCGGCATAGTATAATACGACAAGGTGAGGAACTAAACCATGGC
CAAGTTGACCAGTGCCGTTCCGGTGCTCACCGCGCGCGACGTCGCCGGAGCGGTCGAGTTCTGGACCGAC
CGGCTCGGGTTCTCCCGGGACTTCGTGGAGGACGACTTCGCCGGTGTGGTCCGGGACGACGTGACCCTGT
TCATCAGCGCGGTCCAGGACCAGGTGGTGCCGGACAACACCCTGGCCTGGGTGTGGGTGCGCGGCCTGGA
CGAGCTGTACGCCGAGTGGTCGGAGGTCGTGTCCACGAACTTCCGGGACGCCTCCGGGCCGGCCATGACC
GAGATCGGCGAGCAGCCGTGGGGGCGGGAGTTCGCCCTGCGCGACCCGGCCGGCAACTGCGTGCACTTCG
TGGCCGAGGAGCAGGACTGACACGTGCTACGAGATTTCGATTCCACCGCCGCCTTCTATGAAAGGTTGGG
CTTCGGAATCGTTTTCCGGGACGCCGGCTGGATGATCCTCCAGCGCGGGGATCTCATGCTGGAGTTCTTC
GCCCACCCCAACTTGTTTATTGCAGCTTATAATGGTTACAAATAAAGCAATAGCATCACAAATTTCACAA
ATAAAGCATTTTTTTCACTGCATTCTAGTTGTGGTTTGTCCAAACTCATCAATGTATCTTATCATGTCTG
TATACCGTCGACCTCTAGCTAGAGCTTGGCGTAATCATGGTCATAGCTGTTTCCTGTGTGAAATTGTTAT
CCGCTCACAATTCCACACAACATACGAGCCGGAAGCATAAAGTGTAAAGCCTGGGGTGCCTAATGAGTGA
GCTAACTCACATTAATTGCGTTGCGCTCACTGCCCGCTTTCCAGTCGGGAAACCTGTCGTGCCAGCTGCA
TTAATGAATCGGCCAACGCGCGGGGAGAGGCGGTTTGCGTATTGGGCGCTCTTCCGCTTCCTCGCTCACT
GACTCGCTGCGCTCGGTCGTTCGGCTGCGGCGAGCGGTATCAGCTCACTCAAAGGCGGTAATACGGTTAT
CCACAGAATCAGGGGATAACGCAGGAAAGAACATGTGAGCAAAAGGCCAGCAAAAGGCCAGGAACCGTAA
AAAGGCCGCGTTGCTGGCGTTTTTCCATAGGCTCCGCCCCCCTGACGAGCATCACAAAAATCGACGCTCA
AGTCAGAGGTGGCGAAACCCGACAGGACTATAAAGATACCAGGCGTTTCCCCCTGGAAGCTCCCTCGTGC
GCTCTCCTGTTCCGACCCTGCCGCTTACCGGATACCTGTCCGCCTTTCTCCCTTCGGGAAGCGTGGCGCT
TTCTCATAGCTCACGCTGTAGGTATCTCAGTTCGGTGTAGGTCGTTCGCTCCAAGCTGGGCTGTGTGCAC
GAACCCCCCGTTCAGCCCGACCGCTGCGCCTTATCCGGTAACTATCGTCTTGAGTCCAACCCGGTAAGAC
ACGACTTATCGCCACTGGCAGCAGCCACTGGTAACAGGATTAGCAGAGCGAGGTATGTAGGCGGTGCTAC
AGAGTTCTTGAAGTGGTGGCCTAACTACGGCTACACTAGAAGAACAGTATTTGGTATCTGCGCTCTGCTG
AAGCCAGTTACCTTCGGAAAAAGAGTTGGTAGCTCTTGATCCGGCAAACAAACCACCGCTGGTAGCGGTG
GTTTTTTTGTTTGCAAGCAGCAGATTACGCGCAGAAAAAAAGGATCTCAAGAAGATCCTTTGATCTTTTC
TACGGGGTCTGACGCTCAGTGGAACGAAAACTCACGTTAAGGGATTTTGGTCATGAGATTATCAAAAAGG
ATCTTCACCTAGATCCTTTTAAATTAAAAATGAAGTTTTAAATCAATCTAAAGTATATATGAGTAAACTT
GGTCTGACAGTTACCAATGCTTAATCAGTGAGGCACCTATCTCAGCGATCTGTCTATTTCGTTCATCCAT
AGTTGCCTGACTCCCCGTCGTGTAGATAACTACGATACGGGAGGGCTTACCATCTGGCCCCAGTGCTGCA
ATGATACCGCGAGACCCACGCTCACCGGCTCCAGATTTATCAGCAATAAACCAGCCAGCCGGAAGGGCCG
AGCGCAGAAGTGGTCCTGCAACTTTATCCGCCTCCATCCAGTCTATTAATTGTTGCCGGGAAGCTAGAGT
AAGTAGTTCGCCAGTTAATAGTTTGCGCAACGTTGTTGCCATTGCTACAGGCATCGTGGTGTCACGCTCG
TCGTTTGGTATGGCTTCATTCAGCTCCGGTTCCCAACGATCAAGGCGAGTTACATGATCCCCCATGTTGT
GCAAAAAAGCGGTTAGCTCCTTCGGTCCTCCGATCGTTGTCAGAAGTAAGTTGGCCGCAGTGTTATCACT
CATGGTTATGGCAGCACTGCATAATTCTCTTACTGTCATGCCATCCGTAAGATGCTTTTCTGTGACTGGT
GAGTACTCAACCAAGTCATTCTGAGAATAGTGTATGCGGCGACCGAGTTGCTCTTGCCCGGCGTCAATAC
GGGATAATACCGCGCCACATAGCAGAACTTTAAAAGTGCTCATCATTGGAAAACGTTCTTCGGGGCGAAA
ACTCTCAAGGATCTTACCGCTGTTGAGATCCAGTTCGATGTAACCCACTCGTGCACCCAACTGATCTTCA
GCATCTTTTACTTTCACCAGCGTTTCTGGGTGAGCAAAAACAGGAAGGCAAAATGCCGCAAAAAAGGGAA
TAAGGGCGACACGGAAATGTTGAATACTCATACTCTTCCTTTTTCAATATTATTGAAGCATTTATCAGGG
TTATTGTCTCATGAGCGGATACATATTTGAATGTATTTAGAAAAATAAACAAATAGGGGTTCCGCGCACA
TTTCCCCGAAAAGTGCCACCTGACGTCGACGGATCGGGAGATCTCCCGATCCCCTATGGTGCACTCTCAG
TACAATCTGCTCTGATGCCGCATAGTTAAGCCAGTATCTGCTCCCTGCTTGTGTGTTGGAGGTCGCTGAG
TAGTGCGCGAGCAAAATTTAAGCTACAACAAGGCAAGGC
